>Addgene plasmid #135988 | pcDNA3-His:PYL1:nls:VPR | addgene full sequence | sequence record 269546 | Addgene NGS Result
GACGGATCGGGAGATCTCCCGATCCCCTATGGTGCACTCTCAGTACAATCTGCTCTGATGCCGCATAGTT
AAGCCAGTATCTGCTCCCTGCTTGTGTGTTGGAGGTCGCTGAGTAGTGCGCGAGCAAAATTTAAGCTACA
ACAAGGCAAGGCTTGACCGACAATTGCATGAAGAATCTGCTTAGGGTTAGGCGTTTTGCGCTGCTTCGCG
ATGTACGGGCCAGATATACGCGTTGACATTGATTATTGACTAGTTATTAATAGTAATCAATTACGGGGTC
ATTAGTTCATAGCCCATATATGGAGTTCCGCGTTACATAACTTACGGTAAATGGCCCGCCTGGCTGACCG
CCCAACGACCCCCGCCCATTGACGTCAATAATGACGTATGTTCCCATAGTAACGCCAATAGGGACTTTCC
ATTGACGTCAATGGGTGGAGTATTTACGGTAAACTGCCCACTTGGCAGTACATCAAGTGTATCATATGCC
AAGTACGCCCCCTATTGACGTCAATGACGGTAAATGGCCCGCCTGGCATTATGCCCAGTACATGACCTTA
TGGGACTTTCCTACTTGGCAGTACATCTACGTATTAGTCATCGCTATTACCATGGTGATGCGGTTTTGGC
AGTACATCAATGGGCGTGGATAGCGGTTTGACTCACGGGGATTTCCAAGTCTCCACCCCATTGACGTCAA
TGGGAGTTTGTTTTGGCACCAAAATCAACGGGACTTTCCAAAATGTCGTAACAACTCCGCCCCATTGACG
CAAATGGGCGGTAGGCGTGTACGGTGGGAGGTCTATATAAGCAGAGCTCTCTGGCTAACTAGAGAACCCA
CTGCTTACTGGCTTATCGAAATTAATACGACTCACTATAGGGAGACCCAAGCTTGGTACCTAGCTCGGAT
CCACTAGTAACGGCCGCCAGTGTGCTGGAATTCGCCACCATGCACCACCACCACCACCACGGTGGGGGCG
CGCCAACTCAAGACGAATTCACCCAACTCTCCCAATCAATCGCCGAGTTCCACACGTACCAACTCGGTAA
CGGCCGTTGCTCATCTCTCCTAGCTCAGCGAATCCACGCGCCGCCGGAAACAGTATGGTCCGTGGTGAGA
CGTTTCGATAGGCCACAGATTTACAAACACTTCATCAAAAGCTGTAACGTGAGTGAAGATTTCGAGATGC
GAGTGGGATGCACGCGCGACGTGAACGTGATAAGTGGATTACCGGCGAATACGTCTCGAGAGAGATTAGA
TCTGTTGGACGATGATCGGAGAGTGACTGGGTTTAGTATAACCGGTGGTGAACATAGGCTGAGGAATTAT
AAATCGGTTACGACGGTTCATAGATTTGAGAAAGAAGAAGAAGAAGAAAGGATCTGGACCGTTGTTTTGG
AATCTTATGTTGTTGATGTACCGGAAGGTAATTCGGAGGAAGATACGAGATTGTTTGCTGATACGGTTAT
TAGATTGAATCTTCAGAAACTTGCTTCGATCACTGAAGCTATGAACGATCCAAAAAAGAAGAGAAAGGTA
GAGGCCAGCGGTTCGGGACGGGCTGACGCATTGGACGATTTTGATCTGGATATGCTGGGAAGTGACGCCC
TCGATGATTTTGACCTTGACATGCTTGGTTCGGATGCCCTTGATGACTTTGACCTCGACATGCTCGGCAG
TGACGCCCTTGATGATTTCGACCTGGACATGCTGATTAACACTAGTGGCGGCTCTGGCGGCGGCTCCGGA
GGCTCTAGCCAGTACCTGCCCGACACCGACGACCGGCACCGGATCGAGGAAAAGCGGAAGCGGACCTACG
AGACATTCAAGAGCATCATGAAGAAGTCCCCCTTCAGCGGCCCCACCGACCCTAGACCTCCACCTAGAAG
AATCGCCGTGCCCAGCAGATCCAGCGCCAGCGTGCCAAAACCTGCCCCCCAGCCTTACCCCTTCACCAGC
AGCCTGAGCACCATCAACTACGACGAGTTCCCTACCATGGTGTTCCCCAGCGGCCAGATCTCTCAGGCCT
CTGCTCTGGCTCCAGCCCCTCCTCAGGTGCTGCCTCAGGCTCCTGCTCCTGCACCAGCTCCAGCCATGGT
GTCTGCACTGGCTCAGGCACCAGCACCCGTGCCTGTGCTGGCTCCTGGACCTCCACAGGCTGTGGCTCCA
CCAGCCCCTAAACCTACACAGGCCGGCGAGGGCACACTGTCTGAAGCTCTGCTGCAGCTGCAGTTCGACG
ACGAGGATCTGGGAGCCCTGCTGGGAAACAGCACCGATCCTGCCGTGTTCACCGACCTGGCCAGCGTGGA
CAACAGCGAGTTCCAGCAGCTGCTGAACCAGGGCATCCCTGTGGCCCCTCACACCACCGAGCCCATGCTG
ATGGAATACCCCGAGGCCATCACCCGGCTCGTGACAGGCGCTCAGAGGCCTCCTGATCCAGCTCCTGCCC
CTCTGGGAGCACCAGGCCTGCCTAATGGACTGCTGTCTGGCGACGAGGACTTCAGCTCTATCGCCGATAT
GGATTTCTCAGCCTTGCTGGGCTCTGGCAGCGGCAGCCGGGATTCCAGGGAAGGGATGTTTTTGCCGAAG
CCTGAGGCCGGCTCCGCTATTAGTGACGTGTTTGAGGGCCGCGAGGTGTGCCAGCCAAAACGAATCCGGC
CATTTCATCCTCCAGGAAGTCCATGGGCCAACCGCCCACTCCCCGCCAGCCTCGCACCAACACCAACCGG
TCCAGTACATGAGCCAGTCGGGTCACTGACCCCGGCACCAGTCCCTCAGCCACTGGACCCAGCGCCCGCA
GTGACTCCCGAGGCCAGTCACCTGTTGGAGGACCCCGATGAAGAGACGAGCCAGGCTGTCAAAGCCCTTC
GGGAGATGGCCGATACTGTGATTCCCCAGAAGGAAGAGGCTGCAATCTGTGGCCAAATGGACCTTTCCCA
TCCGCCCCCAAGGGGCCATCTGGATGAGCTGACAACCACACTTGAGTCCATGACCGAGGATCTGAACCTG
GACTCACCCCTGACCCCGGAATTGAACGAGATTCTGGATACCTTCCTGAACGACGAGTGCCTCTTGCATG
CCATGCATATCAGCACAGGACTGTCCATCTTCGACACATCTCTGTTTTGATCTAGAGGGCCCTATTCTAT
AGTGTCACCTAAATGCTAGAGCTCGCTGATCAGCCTCGACTGTGCCTTCTAGTTGCCAGCCATCTGTTGT
TTGCCCCTCCCCCGTGCCTTCCTTGACCCTGGAAGGTGCCACTCCCACTGTCCTTTCCTAATAAAATGAG
GAAATTGCATCGCATTGTCTGAGTAGGTGTCATTCTATTCTGGGGGGTGGGGTGGGGCAGGACAGCAAGG
GGGAGGATTGGGAAGACAATAGCAGGCATGCTGGGGATGCGGTGGGCTCTATGGCTTCTGAGGCGGAAAG
AACCAGCTGGGGCTCTAGGGGGTATCCCC
[124 nt withheld, positions 3460-3583]
C
[91 nt withheld, positions 3585-3675]
A
[49 nt withheld, positions 3677-3725]
CCTTTGACGTTGGAGTCCACGTTCTTT
[37 nt withheld, positions 3753-3789]
ACCCTATCTCGGTCTATTCTTTTGATTTATAAGGGATTTTGCCGATTTCGGCCTATTGGTTAAAAAATGA
GCTGATTTAACAAAAATTTAACGCGAATTAATTCTGTGGAATGTGTGTCAGTTAGGGTGTGGAAAGTCCC
CAGGCTCCCCAGCAGGCAGAAGTATGCAAAGCATGCATCTCAATTAGTCAGCAACCAGGTGTGGAAAGTC
CCCAGGCTCCCCAGCAGGCAGAAGTATGCAAAGCATGCATCTCAATTAGTCAGCAACCATAGTCCCGCCC
CTAACTCCGCCCATCCCGCCCCTAACTCCGCCCAGTTCCGCCCATTCTCCGCCCCATGGCTGACTAATTT
TTTTTATTTATGCAGAGGCCGAGGCCGCCTCTGCCTCTGAGCTATTCCAGAAGTAGTGAGGAGGCTTTTT
TGGAGGCCTAGGCTTTTGCAAAAAGCTCCCGGGAGCTTGTATATCCATTTTCGGATCTGATCAAGAGACA
GGATGAGGATCGTTTCGCATGATTGAACAAGATGGATTGCACGCAGGTTCTCCGGCCGCTTGGGTGGAGA
GGCTATTCGGCTATGACTGGGCACAACAGACAATCGGCTGCTCTGATGCCGCCGTGTTCCGGCTGTCAGC
GCAGGGGCGCCCGGTTCTTTTTGTCAAGACCGACCTGTCCGGTGCCCTGAATGAACTGCAGGACGAGGCA
GCGCGGCTATCGTGGCTGGCCACGACGGGCGTTCCTTGCGCAGCTGTGCTCGACGTTGTCACTGAAGCGG
GAAGGGACTGGCTGCTATTGGGCGAAGTGCCGGGGCAGGATCTCCTGTCATCTCACCTTGCTCCTGCCGA
GAAAGTATCCATCATGGCTGATGCAATGCGGCGGCTGCATACGCTTGATCCGGCTACCTGCCCATTCGAC
CACCAAGCGAAACATCGCATCGAGCGAGCACGTACTCGGATGGAAGCCGGTCTTGTCGATCAGGATGATC
TGGACGAAGAGCATCAGGGGCTCGCGCCAGCCGAACTGTTCGCCAGGCTCAAGGCGCGCATGCCCGACGG
CGAGGATCTCGTCGTGACCCATGGCGATGCCTGCTTGCCGAATATCATGGTGGAAAATGGCCGCTTTTCT
GGATTCATCGACTGTGGCCGGCTGGGTGTGGCGGACCGCTATCAGGACATAGCGTTGGCTACCCGTGATA
TTGCTGAAGAGCTTGGCGGCGAATGGGCTGACCGCTTCCTCGTGCTTTACGGTATCGCCGCTCCCGATTC
GCAGCGCATCGCCTTCTATCGCCTTCTTGACGAGTTCTTCTGAGCGGGACTCTGGGGTTCGAAATGACCG
ACCAAGCGACGCCCAACCTGCCATCACGAGATTTCGATTCCACCGCCGCCTTCTATGAAAGGTTGGGCTT
CGGAATCGTTTTCCGGGACGCCGGCTGGATGATCCTCCAGCGCGGGGATCTCATGCTGGAGTTCTTCGCC
CACCCCAACTTGTTTATTGCAGCTTATAATGGTTACAAATAAAGCAATAGCATCACAAATTTCACAAATA
AAGCATTTTTTTCACTGCATTCTAGTTGTGGTTTGTCCAAACTCATCAATGTATCTTATCATGTCTGTAT
ACCGTCGACCTCTAGCTAGAGCTTGGCGTAATCATGGTCATAGCTGTTTCCTGTGTGAAATTGTTATCCG
CTCACAATTCCACACAACATACGAGCCGGAAGCATAAAGTGTAAAGCCTGGGGTGCCTAATGAGTGAGCT
AACTCACATTAATTGCGTTGCGCTCACTGCCCGCTTTCCAGTCGGGAAACCTGTCGTGCCAGCTGCATTA
ATGAATCGGCCAACGCGCGGGGAGAGGCGGTTTGCGTATTGGGCGCTCTTCCGCTTCCTCGCTCACTGAC
TCGCTGCGCTCGGTCGTTCGGCTGCGGCGAGCGGTATCAGCTCACTCAAAGGCGGTAATACGGTTATCCA
CAGAATCAGGGGATAACGCAGGAAAGAACATGTGAGCAAAAGGCCAGCAAAAGGCCAGGAACCGTAAAAA
GGCCGCGTTGCTGGCGTTTTTCCATAGGCTCCGCCCCCCTGACGAGCATCACAAAAATCGACGCTCAAGT
CAGAGGTGGCGAAACCCGACAGGACTATAAAGATACCAGGCGTTTCCCCCTGGAAGCTCCCTCGTGCGCT
CTCCTGTTCCGACCCTGCCGCTTACCGGATACCTGTCCGCCTTTCTCCCTTCGGGAAGCGTGGCGCTTTC
TCATAGCTCACGCTGTAGGTATCTCAGTTCGGTGTAGGTCGTTCGCTCCAAGCTGGGCTGTGTGCACGAA
CCCCCCGTTCAGCCCGACCGCTGCGCCTTATCCGGTAACTATCGTCTTGAGTCCAACCCGGTAAGACACG
ACTTATCGCCACTGGCAGCAGCCACTGGTAACAGGATTAGCAGAGCGAGGTATGTAGGCGGTGCTACAGA
GTTCTTGAAGTGGTGGCCTAACTACGGCTACACTAGAAGAACAGTATTTGGTATCTGCGCTCTGCTGAAG
CCAGTTACCTTCGGAAAAAGAGTTGGTAGCTCTTGATCCGGCAAACAAACCACCGCTGGTAGCGGTGGTT
TTTTTGTTTGCAAGCAGCAGATTACGCGCAGAAAAAAAGGATCTCAAGAAGATCCTTTGATCTTTTCTAC
GGGGTCTGACGCTCAGTGGAACGAAAACTCACGTTAAGGGATTTTGGTCATGAGATTATCAAAAAGGATC
TTCACCTAGATCCTTTTAAATTAAAAATGAAGTTTTAAATCAATCTAAAGTATATATGAGTAAACTTGGT
CTGACAGTTACCAATGCTTAATCAGTGAGGCACCTATCTCAGCGATCTGTCTATTTCGTTCATCCATAGT
TGCCTGACTCCCCGTCGTGTAGATAACTACGATACGGGAGGGCTTACCATCTGGCCCCAGTGCTGCAATG
ATACCGCGAGACCCACGCTCACCGGCTCCAGATTTATCAGCAATAAACCAGCCAGCCGGAAGGGCCGAGC
GCAGAAGTGGTCCTGCAACTTTATCCGCCTCCATCCAGTCTATTAATTGTTGCCGGGAAGCTAGAGTAAG
TAGTTCGCCAGTTAATAGTTTGCGCAACGTTGTTGCCATTGCTACAGGCATCGTGGTGTCACGCTCGTCG
TTTGGTATGGCTTCATTCAGCTCCGGTTCCCAACGATCAAGGCGAGTTACATGATCCCCCATGTTGTGCA
AAAAAGCGGTTAGCTCCTTCGGTCCTCCGATCGTTGTCAGAAGTAAGTTGGCCGCAGTGTTATCACTCAT
GGTTATGGCAGCACTGCATAATTCTCTTACTGTCATGCCATCCGTAAGATGCTTTTCTGTGACTGGTGAG
TACTCAACCAAGTCATTCTGAGAATAGTGTATGCGGCGACCGAGTTGCTCTTGCCCGGCGTCAATACGGG
ATAATACCGCGCCACATAGCAGAACTTTAAAAGTGCTCATCATTGGAAAACGTTCTTCGGGGCGAAAACT
CTCAAGGATCTTACCGCTGTTGAGATCCAGTTCGATGTAACCCACTCGTGCACCCAACTGATCTTCAGCA
TCTTTTACTTTCACCAGCGTTTCTGGGTGAGCAAAAACAGGAAGGCAAAATGCCGCAAAAAAGGGAATAA
GGGCGACACGGAAATGTTGAATACTCATACTCTTCCTTTTTCAATATTATTGAAGCATTTATCAGGGTTA
TTGTCTCATGAGCGGATACATATTTGAATGTATTTAGAAAAATAAACAAATAGGGGTTCCGCGCACATTT
CCCCGAAAAGTGCCACCTGACGTC
Features (pLannotate 1.2.2; 26 found; start..end, strand, type, name):
     28..80      -  misc_feature   bom (fragment): basis of mobility region from pBR322
    235..614     +  enhancer       CMV enhancer: human cytomegalovirus immediate early enhancer
    615..818     +  promoter       CMV promoter: human cytomegalovirus (CMV) immediate early promoter
    814..847     +  LTR            5' LTR (truncated) (fragment): truncated 5' long terminal repeat (LTR) from HIV-1
    863..881     +  promoter       T7 promoter: promoter for bacteriophage T7 RNA polymerase
    953..970     +  CDS            9xHis (fragment): 9xHis affinity tag
    986..1516    +  CDS            PYL1 (fragment): PYL1_ARATH - Also known as RCAR12. Experimental evidence at protein level: Swiss-Prot protein existence level 1. Receptor for abscisic acid (ABA) required for ABA-mediated responses such as stomatal closure and germination inhibition. Inhibits the activity of group-A protein phosphatases type 2C (PP2Cs) when activated by ABA (PubMed:19407143, PubMed:19855379, PubMed:19893533, PubMed:19898420, PubMed:23844015, PubMed:21658606). Can be activated by both (-)-ABA and (+)-ABA (PubMed:23844015). From Arabidopsis thaliana (Mouse-ear cress).
   1520..1540    +  CDS            SV40 NLS: nuclear localization signal of SV40 (simian virus 40) large T antigen
   1685..1701    +  CDS            VP96 (fragment): 6 tandem repeats of the minimal activation domain of herpes simplex virus VP16 (Cheng et al., 2013)
   1760..2539    +  CDS            RELA (fragment): TF65_HUMAN - Also known as NFKB3. Experimental evidence at protein level: Swiss-Prot protein existence level 1. NF-kappa-B is a pleiotropic transcription factor present in almost all cell types and is the endpoint of a series of signal transduction events that are initiated by a vast array of stimuli related to many biological processes such as inflammation, immunity, differentiation, cell growth, tumorigenesis and apoptosis. NF-kappa-B is a homo- or heterodimeric complex formed by the Rel-like domain- containing proteins RELA/p65, RELB, NFKB1/p105, NFKB1/p50, REL and NFKB2/p52. The heterodime
   2558..3127    +  CDS            Rta AD: transcriptional activation domain from the human herpesvirus 4 (Epstein-Barr virus) replication and transcription activator Rta/BRLF1 (Hardwick et al., 1992; Chavez et al., 2015)
   3146..3164    -  promoter       SP6 promoter: promoter for bacteriophage SP6 RNA polymerase
   3190..3414    +  polyA_signal   bGH poly(A) signal: bovine growth hormone polyadenylation signal
   3418..3439    +  promoter       SV40 promoter (fragment): SV40 enhancer and early promoter
   3460..3888    +  rep_origin     f1 ori (sequence partly withheld): f1 bacteriophage origin of replication; arrow indicates direction of (+) strand synthesis
   3902..4231    +  promoter       SV40 promoter: SV40 enhancer and early promoter
   4298..5089    +  CDS            neo: KKA2_KLEPN - Also known as kan, nptII. Experimental evidence at protein level: Swiss-Prot protein existence level 1. Resistance to kanamycin, neomycin, paromomycin, ribostamycin, butirosin and gentamicin B. From Klebsiella pneumoniae.
   5113..5271    +  CDS            ble (fragment): BLE_KLEPN - Experimental evidence at protein level: Swiss-Prot protein existence level 1. Binding protein with a strong affinity to the bleomycin family of antibiotics. Binds to CL990; an antimitotic-antibiotic compound. From Klebsiella pneumoniae.
   5266..5387    +  polyA_signal   SV40 poly(A) signal: SV40 polyadenylation signal
   5460..5476    -  protein_bind   lac operator: The lac repressor binds to the lac operator to inhibit transcription in E. coli. This inhibition can be relieved by adding lactose or isopropyl-β-D-thiogalactopyranoside (IPTG). lac repressor encoded by lacI
   5484..5514    -  promoter       lac promoter: promoter for the E. coli lac operon
   5529..5550    -  protein_bind   CAP binding site: CAP binding activates transcription in the presence of cAMP. E. coli catabolite activator protein
   5563..5655    -  CDS            lacI (fragment): lac repressor; lacI; The lac repressor binds to the lac operator to inhibit transcription in E. coli. This inhibition can be relieved by adding lactose or isopropyl-β-D-thiogalactopyranoside (IPTG).
   5838..6426    -  rep_origin     ori: high-copy-number ColE1/pMB1/pBR322/pUC origin of replication
   6597..7457    -  CDS            AmpR: β-lactamase; bla; confers resistance to ampicillin, carbenicillin, and related antibiotics
   7458..7562    -  promoter       AmpR promoter: bla
