[The description below was written by a language model from this plasmid's Addgene catalogue record and pLannotate feature annotations shown in this document.]
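Description:
pcDNA3-His:PYL1:nls:VPR is a mammalian expression plasmid of about 7.6 kb built on the pcDNA3 backbone. It is propagated in E. coli through a high-copy ColE1/pUC-type origin with ampicillin selection (AmpR under its own bla promoter). An SV40 early promoter–driven neomycin phosphotransferase cassette with an SV40 polyadenylation signal allows G418 selection of transfected mammalian cells. An f1 origin and residual lac regulatory fragments from the backbone are also annotated. T7 and SP6 phage promoters flank the cloning region.

The payload is a single fusion open reading frame of roughly 2.2 kb, transcribed from the CMV immediate-early enhancer/promoter and terminated by the bovine growth hormone polyadenylation signal. From the N terminus it encodes a His tag, a fragment of the Arabidopsis thaliana abscisic acid receptor PYL1, an SV40 large T antigen nuclear localization signal, and the tripartite VPR activator. VPR appears in the annotation as VP16-derived minimal activation repeats, a portion of human RELA (NF-κB p65) and the Epstein-Barr virus Rta activation domain. In plants, PYL1 binds group-A PP2C phosphatases when it is occupied by abscisic acid, and this ligand-dependent interaction is commonly used as a chemically induced dimerization system.

The construct therefore supplies the activation-domain half of such a pair. Adding abscisic acid would recruit PYL1-VPR to a partner protein carrying the complementary PP2C-derived domain, typically a DNA-binding module, and so switch on a target gene. The partner is not part of this record. The plasmid was deposited with work on engineering regulated protein interactions and transcriptional control in mammalian cells.
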