Addgene plasmid #135988: pcDNA3-His:PYL1:nls:VPR
Purpose: Expresses the PYL1 abscisic acid-inducible domain fused to the VPR transcriptional activation domain in mammalian cells
Depositing lab: Roman Jerala. Depositing organization: National Institute of Chemistry. Publication: A tunable orthogonal coiled-coil interaction toolbox for engineering mammalian cells. Lebar T, Lainscek D, Merljak E, Aupic J, Jerala R. Nat Chem Biol. 2020 Jan 6. pii: 10.1038/s41589-019-0443-y. doi: 10.1038/s41589-019-0443-y. PubMed 31907374.
Backbone
  Vector backbone: pcDNA3
  Backbone manufacturer: ThermoFisher
  Backbone size w/o insert (bp): 5400
  Total vector size (bp): 7594
  Vector type: Mammalian Expression
  Selectable markers: Neomycin (select with G418)
Growth in bacteria
  Bacterial resistance: Ampicillin, 100 μg/mL
  Growth temperature: 37°C
  Growth strain: DH5alpha
  Copy number: High Copy
Gene/Insert
  Gene/Insert name: PYL1 domain fused to the VPR activation domain
  Species: H. sapiens (human), M. musculus (mouse), A. thaliana (mustard weed)
  Insert size (bp): 2181
  Promoter: CMV
  Tag / fusion protein: His (N terminal on insert)
  Cloning method: Gibson Cloning
  Sequencing primers: 5′ CGCAAATGGGCGGTAGGCGTG; 3′ TAGAAGGCACAGTCGAGG
Terms and licenses: Academic/Nonprofit Terms; Industry Terms: Not Available to Industry
How to cite: pcDNA3-His:PYL1:nls:VPR was a gift from Roman Jerala (Addgene plasmid # 135988 ; http://n2t.net/addgene:135988 ; RRID:Addgene_135988)
